>Addgene plasmid #173299 | RVD-CC4 | addgene full sequence | sequence record 367289 | Addgene NGS Result
GATGACGATGAGCGCATTGTTAGATTTCATACACGGTGCCTGACTGCGTTAGCAATTTAACTGTGATAAA
CTACCGCATTAAAGCTAATCGATGATAAGCTGTCAAACATGAGAATTAATTCATGTTCTTTCCTGCGTTA
TCCCCTGATTCTGTGGATAACGCAGGAAAGAACATGTGAGCAAAAGGCCAGCAAAAGGCCAGGAACCGTA
AAAAGGCCGCGTTGCTGGCGTTTTTCCATAGGCTCCGCCCCCCTGACGAGCATCACAAAAATCGACGCTC
AAGTCAGAGGTGGCGAAACCCGACAGGACTATAAAGATACCAGGCGTTTCCCCCTGGAAGCTCCCTCGTG
CGCTCTCCTGTTCCGACCCTGCCGCTTACCGGATACCTGTCCGCCTTTCTCCCTTCGGGAAGCGTGGCGC
TTTCTCATAGCTCACGCTGTAGGTATCTCAGTTCGGTGTAGGTCGTTCGCTCCAAGCTGGGCTGTGTGCA
CGAACCCCCCGTTCAGCCCGACCGCTGCGCCTTATCCGGTAACTATCGTCTTGAGTCCAACCCGGTAAGA
CACGACTTATCGCCACTGGCAGCAGCCACTGGTAACAGGATTAGCAGAGCGAGGTATGTAGGCGGTGCTA
CAGAGTTCTTGAAGTGGTGGCCTAACTACGGCTACACTAGAAGAACAGTATTTGGTATCTGCGCTCTGCT
GAAGCCAGTTACCTTCGGAAAAAGAGTTGGTAGCTCTTGATCCGGCAAACAAACCACCGCTGGTAGCGGT
GGTTTTTTTGTTTGCAAGCAGCAGATTACGCGCAGAAAAAAAGGATCTCAAGAAGATCCTTTGATCTTTT
CTACGGGGTCTGACGCTCAGTGGAACGACGCGTAACTCACGTTAAGGGATTTTGGTCATGGGTGGCTCGA
CCAGATATGGTCTCGGTAGCGATTGCTAGTCATGACGGTGGCAAACAGGCTCTTGAAACCGTCCAACGCC
TTCTACCAGTTCTCTGTCAAGCCCACGGACTAACCCCAGCGCAAGTTGTAGCGATTGCTAGTCATGACGG
TGGCAAACAGGCTCTTGAAACCGTCCAACGCCTTCTACCAGTTCTCTGTCAAGCCCACGGACTAACCCCA
GCGCAAGTTGTAGCAATGAGACCAGCTTTGGTCTAGAGGAGGCATGATGATATATTTTTATCTTGTGCAA
TGTAACATCAGAGATTTTGAGACACGGGCCAGAGCTGCCAGGAAACAGCTATGACCATGTAATACGACTC
ACTATAGGGGATATTTTATTTTCTCCCAATCAGGCTTGATCCCCAGTAAGTCAAAAAATAGCTCGACATA
CTGTTCTTCCCCGATCAAGGGTTGGTTTGCGCATTCACAGTTCTCCGCAAGAATTGATTGGCTCCAATTC
TTGGAGTGGTGAATCCGTTAGCGAGGTGCCGCCGGCTTCCATTCAGGTCGAGGTGGCCCGGCTCCATGCA
CCGCGACGCAACGCGGGGAGGCAGACAAGGTATAGGGCGGCGCCTACAATCCATGCCAACCCGTTCCATG
TGCTCGCCGAGGCGGCATAAATCGCCGTGACGATCAGCGGTCCAATGATCGAAGTTAGGCTGGTAAGAGC
CGCGAGCGATCCTTGAAGCTGTCCCTGATGGTCGTCATCTACCTGCCTGGACAGCATGGCCTGCAACGCG
GGCATCCCGATGCCGCCGGAAGCGAGAAGAATCATAATGGGGAAGGCCATCCAGCCTCGCGTCGCGAACG
CCAGCAAGACGTAGCCCAGCGCGTCGGCCGCCATGCCGGCGATAATGGCCTGCTTCTCGCCGAAACGTTT
GGTGGCGGGACCAGTGACGAAGGCTTGAGCGAGGGCGTGCAAGATTCCGAATACCGCAAGCGACAGGCCG
ATCATCGTCGCGCTCCAGCGAAAGCGGTCCTCGCCGAAAATGACCCAGAGCGCTGCCGGCACCTGTCCTA
CGAGTTGCATGATAAAGAAGACAGTCATAAGTGCGGCGACGATAGTCATGCCCCGCGCCCACCGGAAGGA
GCTGACTGGGTTGAAGGCTCTCAAGGGCATGGGTCGGCGCTCTCCCTTATGCGACTCCTGCATTAGGAAG
CAGCCCAGTAGTAGGTTGAGGCCGTTGAGCACCGCCGCCGCAAGGAATGGTGCATGTAAGGAGATGGCGC
CCAACAGTCCCCCGGCCACGGGGCCTGCCACCATACCCACGCCGAAACAAGCGCTCATGAGCCCGAAGTG
GCGAGCCCGATCTTCCCCATCGGTGATGTCGGCGATATAGGCGCCAGCAACCGCACCTGTGGCGCCGGTG
ATGCCGGCCACGATGCGTCCGGCGTAGAGAATCCACAGGACGGGTGTGGTCGCCATGATCGCGTAGTCGA
TAGTGGCTCCAAGTAGCGAAGCGAGCAGGACTGGGCGGCGGCCAAAGCGGTCGGACAGTGCTCCGAGAAC
GGGTGCGCATAGAAATTGCATCAACGCATATAGCGCTAGCAGCACGCCATAGTGACTGGCGATGCTGTCG
GAATGGACGATATCCCGCAAGAGGCCCGGCAGTACCGGCATAACCAAGCCTATGCCTACAGCATCCAGGG
TGACGGTGCCGAG
Features (pLannotate 1.2.2; 6 found; start..end, strand, type, name):
     78..106     -  promoter       tet promoter: E. coli promoter for tetracycline efflux protein gene
    122..161     +  rep_origin     RSF ori (fragment): Plasmids containing the RSF 1030 origin of replication can be propagated in E. coli cells that contain additional plasmids with compatible origins.
    233..821     -  rep_origin     ori: high-copy-number ColE1/pMB1/pBR322/pUC origin of replication
   1250..1268    +  promoter       T7 promoter: promoter for bacteriophage T7 RNA polymerase
   1271..1345    -  CDS            KanR (fragment): aminoglycoside phosphotransferase; aphA-3; confers resistance to kanamycin
   1443..30      -  CDS            TcR (across the origin): tetracycline efflux protein; tet; confers resistance to tetracycline
