[The description below was written by a language model from this plasmid's Addgene catalogue record and pLannotate feature annotations shown in this document.]
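Description:
RVD-CC4 is a small (about 2.6 kb) bacterial module plasmid from a library designed for one-step assembly of custom repeat-variable diresidue (RVD) arrays, the DNA-recognition repeats of TALE proteins. It is built on a "TetR T vector" backbone, a TA-cloning vector into whose TA site the insert was placed. The plasmid is maintained in E. coli through a high-copy ColE1/pUC-type origin and selected with tetracycline. Resistance comes from the tetracycline efflux protein gene (TcR), which spans the sequence origin and is driven by its native tet promoter. The annotation also picks up a short RSF origin fragment, a T7 promoter and a small kanamycin-resistance gene fragment. The two fragments are too short to be functional and are most likely backbone remnants or spurious matches, and the record assigns no role to the T7 promoter.

The payload is a synthetic dimer of two TALE repeats, both carrying the HD RVD, which in the TALE code specifies cytosine. This fits the "CC" in the name, and the "4" marks the dimer as the unit for position 4 of an ordered array. The automated feature table does not annotate the repeat insert itself, and the record does not state the flanking restriction sites or overhangs that set its position during assembly. It has no eukaryotic expression elements, so it serves purely as a cloning donor. Combined with other position-specific dimer modules, it is used to build full custom RVD arrays for TALE-based tools. These include DdCBEs, TALE-guided cytosine base editors, which the associated work applied to mitochondrial DNA editing for modelling mitochondrial diseases in zebrafish.
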