Addgene plasmid #173299: RVD-CC4
Purpose: One-step assembly of custom RVD arrays to construct DdCBE, TALE, etc.
Depositing lab: Bin Shen. Depositing organization: Nanjing Medical University. Publication: Precision modeling of mitochondrial diseases in zebrafish via DdCBE-mediated mtDNA base editing. Guo J, Zhang X, Chen X, Sun H, Dai Y, Wang J, Qian X, Tan L, Lou X, Shen B. Cell Discov. 2021 Sep 3;7(1):78. doi: 10.1038/s41421-021-00307-9. PubMed 34480028.
Backbone
  Vector backbone: TetR T vector
  Vector type: Unspecified
Growth in bacteria
  Bacterial resistance: Tetracycline, 10 μg/mL
  Growth temperature: 37°C
  Growth strain: DH5alpha
  Copy number: High Copy
Gene/Insert
  Gene/Insert name: HD-HD dimer RVD at Position4
  Species: Synthetic
  Mutation: no
  Cloning method: Restriction Enzyme; 5′ cloning site Unknown (unknown if destroyed)
Terms and licenses: Academic/Nonprofit Terms; Industry Terms: Not Available to Industry
Depositor comments: RVD is inserted into TA site of TetR T vector
How to cite: RVD-CC4 was a gift from Bin Shen (Addgene plasmid # 173299 ; http://n2t.net/addgene:173299 ; RRID:Addgene_173299)
