>Addgene plasmid #173299 | RVD-CC4 | depositor partial sequence | sequence record 336254 | RVD flanked by two Bsa I sites
GGTCTCGGTAGCGATTGCTAGTCATGACGGTGGCAAACAGGCTCTTGAAACCGTCCAACGCCTTCTACCA
GTTCTCTGTCAAGCCCACGGACTAACCCCAGCGCAAGTTGTAGCGATTGCTAGTCATGACGGTGGCAAAC
AGGCTCTTGAAACCGTCCAACGCCTTCTACCAGTTCTCTGTCAAGCCCACGGACTAACCCCAGCGCAAGT
TGTAGCAATGAGACC
